Addgene plasmid #201398: FusXTBE-1397-C
Purpose: Expresses C terminus half of DddAtox in mammalian cells
Depositing lab: Stephen Ekker. Depositing organization: Mayo Foundation for Medical Education and Research. Publication: The FusX TALE Base Editor (FusXTBE) for Rapid Mitochondrial DNA Programming of Human Cells In Vitro and Zebrafish Disease Models In Vivo. Sabharwal A, Kar B, Restrepo-Castillo S, Holmberg SR, Mathew ND, Kendall BL, Cotter RP, WareJoncas Z, Seiler C, Nakamaru-Ogiso E, Clark KJ, Ekker SC. CRISPR J. 2021 Dec;4(6):799-821. doi: 10.1089/crispr.2021.0061. Epub 2021 Nov 30. PubMed 34847747.
Backbone
  Vector backbone: pKmCAGS
  Vector type: Mammalian Expression
Growth in bacteria
  Bacterial resistance: Kanamycin, 50 μg/mL
  Growth temperature: 37°C
  Growth strain: DH5alpha
  Copy number: High Copy
Gene/Insert
  Gene/Insert name: COX8A MTS-LacZ-G1397 DddAtox-C-UGI-ATP5B 3'UTR
  Species: Burkholderia cenocepacia
  Cloning method: Restriction Enzyme; 5′ cloning site XbaI (unknown if destroyed); 3′ cloning site BsU36I (unknown if destroyed)
  Sequencing primers: 5′ N/A; 3′ N/A
Terms and licenses: Academic/Nonprofit Terms; Industry Terms: Not Available to Industry
How to cite: FusXTBE-1397-C was a gift from Stephen Ekker (Addgene plasmid # 201398 ; http://n2t.net/addgene:201398 ; RRID:Addgene_201398)
