[The description below was written by a language model from this plasmid's Addgene catalogue record and pLannotate feature annotations shown in this document.]
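Description:
FusXTBE-1397-C is a mammalian expression plasmid built on the pKmCAGS backbone. It supplies one half of a split, TALE-guided mitochondrial cytosine base editor. It is propagated in E. coli from a high-copy ColE1/pUC-type origin and selected with kanamycin through an aph(3')-Ia KanR gene. Expression in mammalian cells is driven by a CAG-style promoter (CMV enhancer, chicken β-actin promoter, and chimeric β-actin/rabbit β-globin intron sequences). SV40 polyadenylation signals are annotated downstream on the reverse strand.

The open reading frame begins with the mitochondrial targeting sequence of human COX8A, which directs the protein into the mitochondrial matrix. This is followed by an N-terminal TALE scaffold segment (annotated by homology to Xanthomonas avrXa10). Next comes a bacterial lacZα cassette with its lac promoter, operator and CAP site plus flanking T7/T3 promoters, and then a C-terminal TALE segment (avrBs3 homology). The lacZ cassette appears to be a stuffer occupying the position of the TALE repeat array. It would be replaced when a custom DNA-binding repeat array is assembled with the FusX system, presumably allowing blue/white screening, although the record does not spell this out.

Downstream, the catalogue lists the C-terminal half of the Burkholderia cenocepacia DddA toxin deaminase split at G1397. The feature table does not annotate this segment, though an unannotated gap precedes UGI. The uracil glycosylase inhibitor (UGI) from phage PBS2 protects the deaminated base from excision. The catalogue also lists an ATP5B 3′UTR, which is likewise not annotated.

On its own the DddAtox half is inactive. The plasmid is meant to be paired with a partner plasmid carrying the N-terminal half, so that two adjacent TALE arms reconstitute deaminase activity at a chosen mitochondrial DNA site. The associated work applies this to human cells and zebrafish models. The sequence record is labelled a partial NGS result.
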