Features (pLannotate 1.2.2; 26 found; start..end, strand, type, name):
    241..259     -  promoter       T7 promoter: promoter for bacteriophage T7 RNA polymerase
    345..648     +  enhancer       CMV enhancer: human cytomegalovirus immediate early enhancer
    650..925     +  promoter       chicken β-actin promoter: No description available
    926..1061    +  intron         hybrid intron (fragment): hybrid between chicken β-actin (CBA) and minute virus of mice (MMV) introns (Gray et al., 2011)
   1133..1173    +  intron         β-globin intron (fragment): intron from rabbit β-globin gene
   1171..1227    +  CDS            HBB (fragment): HBB_LEPEU - Experimental evidence at protein level: Swiss-Prot protein existence level 1. Involved in oxygen transport from the lung to the various peripheral tissues. From Lepus europaeus (European hare).
   1267..1350    +  CDS            COX8A (fragment): COX8A_HUMAN - Also known as COX8, COX8L. Experimental evidence at protein level: Swiss-Prot protein existence level 1. Component of the cytochrome c oxidase, the last enzyme in the mitochondrial electron transport chain which drives oxidative phosphorylation. The respiratory chain contains 3 multisubunit complexes succinate dehydrogenase (complex II, CII), ubiquinol- cytochrome c oxidoreductase (cytochrome b-c1 complex, complex III, CIII) and cytochrome c oxidase (complex IV, CIV), that cooperate to transfer electrons derived from NADH and succinate to molecular oxygen, creating an electrochem
   1351..1755    +  CDS            avrXa10 (fragment): AVX10_XANOO - Experimental evidence at protein level: Swiss-Prot protein existence level 1. Avirulence protein. Induces the hypersensitive response (HR)in rice plants carrying the resistance gene Xa10. Activity depends on the presence of the core repeat domains; replacement with repeat domains from other proteins (AvrBs3 of X.euvesicatoria (AC P14727) or AvrXa7 of this organism) does not elicit the HR. Probably acts as a transcription factor in its host plant (rice) to induce plant resistance or disease. From Xanthomonas oryzae pv. oryzae.
   1763..1781    -  rep_origin     f1 ori (fragment): f1 bacteriophage origin of replication; arrow indicates direction of (+) strand synthesis
   1789..1941    -  CDS            lacZα (fragment): LacZα fragment of β-galactosidase; lacZ fragment
   1949..1967    +  promoter       T7 promoter: promoter for bacteriophage T7 RNA polymerase
   1976..1999    -  misc_feature   MCS (fragment): pBluescript multiple cloning site
   2015..2033    -  promoter       T3 promoter: promoter for bacteriophage T3 RNA polymerase
   2076..2098    -  protein_bind   lac operator (fragment): The lac repressor binds to the lac operator to inhibit transcription in E. coli. This inhibition can be relieved by adding lactose or isopropyl-β-D-thiogalactopyranoside (IPTG). lac repressor encoded by lacI
   2102..2132    -  promoter       lac promoter: promoter for the E. coli lac operon
   2147..2168    -  protein_bind   CAP binding site: CAP binding activates transcription in the presence of cAMP. E. coli catabolite activator protein
   2207..2356    +  CDS            avrBs3 (fragment): AVRB3_XANEU - Experimental evidence at protein level: Swiss-Prot protein existence level 1. Avirulence protein. Acts as a transcription factor in C.annuum plants. In susceptible plants lacking the Bs3 resistance gene induces expression of a number of genes, including genes homologous to a family of auxin-induced genes, alpha-expansin genes, pectate lyase, anthocyanidin glucoside rhamnosyl transferase and at least one transcription factor, UPA20. Their expression leads to plant hypertrophy in mesophyll cells, probably mainly mediated by UPA20 (PubMed:17962565). In resistant plants induces the h
   2456..2704    +  CDS            UGI: UNGI_BPPB2 - Experimental evidence at protein level: Swiss-Prot protein existence level 1. This protein binds specifically and reversibly to the host uracil-DNA glycosylase, preventing removal of uracil residues from PBS2 DNA by the host uracil-excision repair system. From Bacillus phage PBS2 (Bacteriophage PBS2).
   2897..2978    -  polyA_signal   SV40 poly(A) signal: SV40 polyadenylation signal
   3001..3068    -  CDS            large T antigen (fragment): large T antigen from SV40 (simian virus 40)
   3102..3183    -  polyA_signal   SV40 poly(A) signal: SV40 polyadenylation signal
   3206..3273    -  CDS            large T antigen (fragment): large T antigen from SV40 (simian virus 40)
   3278..3347    +  CDS            lacZα (fragment): LacZα fragment of β-galactosidase; lacZ fragment
   3371..3389    +  promoter       T3 promoter: promoter for bacteriophage T3 RNA polymerase
   3784..4372    -  rep_origin     ori: high-copy-number ColE1/pMB1/pBR322/pUC origin of replication
   4515..5324    -  CDS            KanR: aminoglycoside phosphotransferase; aph(3')-Ia; confers resistance to kanamycin in bacteria or G418 (Geneticin®) in eukaryotes
>Addgene plasmid #201398 | FusXTBE-1397-C | addgene full sequence | sequence record 396619 | Addgene Partial NGS Result
CACGATGCAGCTGGCTCCCAGAGGTGTAAAGTACTTGAGTAATTTTACTTGATTACTGTACTTAAGTATT
ATTTTTGGGGATTTTTACTTTACTTGAGTACAATTAAAAATCAATACTTTTACTTTTACTTAATTACATT
TTTTTAGAAAAAAAAGTACTTTTTACTCCTTACAATTTTATTTACAGTCAAAAAGTACTTATTTTTTGGA
GATCACTTCATTCTATTTTCCCTTGGTCTCCCTATAGTGAGTCGTATTAGATCCCGGGATTACTAGTTTA
AACCTAGTTATTAATAGTAATCAATTACGGGGTCATTAGTTCATAGCCCATATATGGAGTTCCGCGTTAC
ATAACTTACGGTAAATGGCCCGCCTGGCTGACCGCCCAACGACCCCCGCCCATTGACGTCAATAATGACG
TATGTTCCCATAGTAACGCCAATAGGGACTTTCCATTGACGTCAATGGGTGGAGTATTTACGGTAAACTG
CCCACTTGGCAGTACATCAAGTGTATCATATGCCAAGTACGCCCCCTATTGACGTCAATGACGGTAAATG
GCCCGCCTGGCATTATGCCCAGTACATGACCTTATGGGACTTTCCTACTTGGCAGTACATCTACGTATTA
GTCATCGCTATTACCATGGTCGAGGTGAGCCCCACGTTCTGCTTCACTCTCCCCATCTCCCCCCCCTCCC
CACCCCCAATTTTGTATTTATTTATTTTTTAATTATTTTGTGCAGCGATGGGGGCGGGGGGGGGGGGGGC
GCGCGCCAGGCGGGGCGGGGCGGGGCGAGGGGCGGGGCGGGGCGAGGCGGAGAGGTGCGGCGGCAGCCAA
TCAGAGCGGCGCGCTCCGAAAGTTTCCTTTTATGGCGAGGCGGCGGCGGCGGCGGCCCTATAAAAAGCGA
AGCGCGCGGCGGGCGGGAGTCGCTGCGCGCTGCCTTCGCCCCGTGCCCCGCTCCGCCGCCGCCTCGCGCC
GCCCGCCCCGGCTCTGACTGACCGCGTTACTCCCACAGGTGAGCGGGCGGGACGGCCCTTCTCCTCCGGG
CTGTAATTAGCGCTTGGTTTAATGACGGCTTGTTTCTTTTCTGTGGCTGCGTGAAAGCCTTGAGGGGCTC
CGGGAGCTAGAGCCTCTGCTAACCATGTTCATGCCTTCTTCTTTTTCCTACAGCTCCTGGGCAACGTGCT
GGTTATTGTGCTGTCTCATCATTTTGGCAAAGAATTTTAAGCTAGGATCTAACTCGAGAGATCTAGCACC
ATGGCCTCCGTTCTGACCCCGCTGCTGCTGCGTGGCCTGACCGGCTCCGCTCGTCGTCTGCCAGTTCCGC
GTGCGAAAATCCATTCCCTGGTGGATCTACGCACGCTCGGCTACAGTCAGCAGCAGCAAGAGAAGATCAA
ACCGAAGGTGCGTTCGACAGTGGCGCAGCACCACGAGGCACTGGTGGGCCATGGGTTTACACACGCGCAC
ATCGTTGCGCTCAGCCAACACCCGGCAGCGTTAGGGACCGTCGCTGTCACGTATCAGCACATAATCACGG
CGTTGCCAGAGGCGACACACGAAGACATCGTTGGCGTCGGCAAACAGTGGTCCGGCGCACGCGCCCTGGA
GGCCTTGCTCACGGATGCGGGGGAGTTGAGAGGTCCGCCGTTACAGTTGGACACAGGCCAACTTGTGAAG
ATTGCAAAACGTGGCGGCGTGACCGCAATGGAGGCAGTGCATGCATCGCGCAATGCACTGACGGGTGCCC
CCCTGGAGACGGGCGCCGCTACAGGGCGCGTCCCATTTGCCATTCAGGCTGCGCAACTGTTGGGAAGGGC
GATCGGTGCGGGCCTCTTCGCTATTACGCCAGCTGGCGAAAGGGGGATGTGCTGCAAGGCGATTAAGTTG
GGTAACGCCAGGGTTTTCCCAGTCACGACGTTGTAAAACGACGGCCAGTGAGCGCGCGTAATACGACTCA
CTATAGGGCGAATTGGGTACCGGGCCCCCCCTCGAGGTCCTCCAGCTTTTGTTCCCTTTAGTGAGGGTTA
ATTGCGCGCTTGGCGTAATCATGGTCATAGCTGTTTCCTGTGTGAAATTGTTACCCGCTCACAATTCCAC
ACAACATACGAGCCGGAAGCATAAAGTGTAAAGCCTGGGGTGCCTAATGAGTGAGCTAACTCACATTAAT
TGCGTTGCGCTCACTGCCCGCTTTCCACCGGTCGTCTCCAACGACCACCTCGTCGCCTTGGCCTGCCTCG
GCGGACGTCCTGCCATGGATGCAGTGAAAAAGGGATTGCCGCACGCGCCGGAATTGATCAGAAGAGTCAA
TCGCCGTATTGGCGAACGCACGTCCCATCGCGTTGCCTCTAGAGCCATTCCAGTGAAGCGCGGCGCTACC
GGTGAAACCAAAGTGTTTACCGGTAACAGCAACAGCCCGAAGAGCCCGACCAAAGGCGGTTGCTCTGGCG
GATCCACTAATCTGAGCGACATCATTGAGAAGGAGACTGGGAAACAGCTGGTCATTCAGGAGTCCATCCT
GATGCTGCCTGAGGAGGTGGAGGAAGTGATCGGCAACAAGCCAGAGTCTGACATCCTGGTGCACACCGCC
TACGACGAGTCCACAGATGAGAATGTGATGCTGCTGACCTCTGACGCCCCCGAGTATAAGCCTTGGGCCC
TGGTCATCCAGGATTCTAACGGCGAGAATAAGATCAAGATGCTGTGATAAGGGGTCTTTGTCCTCTGTAC
TGTCTCTCTCCTTGCCCCTAACCCAAAAAGCTTCATTTTTCTGTGTAGGCTGCACAAGAGCCTTGATTGA
AGATATATTCTTTCTGAACAGTATTTAAGGTTTCCAATAAAATGTACACCCCTCAGAAGAATTCATTGAT
GAGTTTGGACAAACCACAACTAGAATGCAGTGAAAAAAATGCTTTATTTGTGAAATTTGTGATGCTATTG
CTTTATTTGTAACCATTATAAGCTGCAATAAACAAGTTAACAACAACAATTGCATTCATTTTATGTTTCA
GGTTCAGGGGGAGGTGTGGGAGGTTTTTTAAAGCAAGTAAAACCTCTACAAATGTGGTCATTGATGAGTT
TGGACAAACCACAACTAGAATGCAGTGAAAAAAATGCTTTATTTGTGAAATTTGTGATGCTATTGCTTTA
TTTGTAACCATTATAAGCTGCAATAAACAAGTTAACAACAACAATTGCATTCATTTTATGTTTCAGGTTC
AGGGGGAGGTGTGGGAGGTTTTTTAAAGCAAGTAAAACCTCTACAAATGTGGTCATTCAGCTGGCGTAAT
AGCGAAGAGGCCCGCACCGATCGCCCTTCCCAACAGTTGCGCAGCCTGAATGGCGAATGGAAATTGTAAG
CGTTGATATCAATTAACCCTCACTAAAGGGAGACCACTCTAGTTTTCTTTCTTGCTTTTACTTTTACTTC
CTTAATACTCAAGTACAATTTTAATGGAGTACTTTTTTACTTTTACTCAAGTAAGATTCTAGCCAGATAC
TTTTACTTTTAATTGAGTAAAATTTTCCCTAAGTACTTGTACTTTCACTTGAGTAAAATTTTTGAGTACT
TTTTACACCTCTGCTCGGTACCATTTAAATCTGTTCCGCTTCCTCGCTCACTGACTCGCTGCGCTCGGTC
GTTCGGCTGCGGCGAGCGGTATCAGCTCACTCAAAGGCGGTAATACGGTTATCCACAGAATCAGGGGATA
ACGCAGGAAAGAACATGTGAGCAAAAGGCCAGCAAAAGGCCAGGAACCGTAAAAAGGCCGCGTTGCTGGC
GTTTTTCCATAGGCTCCGCCCCCCTGACGAGCATCACAAAAATCGACGCTCAAGTCAGAGGTGGCGAAAC
CCGACAGGACTATAAAGATACCAGGCGTTTCCCCCTGGAAGCTCCCTCGTGCGCTCTCCTGTTCCGACCC
TGCCGCTTACCGGATACCTGTCCGCCTTTCTCCCTTCGGGAACCGTGGCGCTTTCTCATAGCTCACGCTG
TAGGTATCTCAGTTCGGTGTAGGTCGTTCGCTCCAAGCTGGGCTGTGTGCACGAACCCCCCGTTCAGCCC
GACCGCTGCGCCTTATCCGGTAACTATCGTCTTGAGTCCAACCCGGTAAGACACGACTTATCGCCACTGG
CAGCAGCCACTGGTAACAGGATTAGCAGAGCGAGGTATGTAGGCGGTGCTACAGAGTTCTTGAAGTGGTG
GCCTAACTACGGCTACACTAGAAGAACAGTATTTGGTATCTGCGCTCTGCTGAAGCCAGTTACCTTCGGA
AAAAGAGTTGGTAGCTCTTGATCCGGCAAACAAACCACCGCTGGTAGCGGTGGTTTTTTTGTTTGCAAGC
AGCAGATTACGCGCAGAAAAAAAGGATCTCAAGAAGATCCTTTGATCTTTTCTACGGGGTCTGACGCTCA
GTGGAACGAAAACTCACGTTAAGGGATTTTGGTCATGAGATTATCAAAAAGGATCTTCACCTAGATCCTT
TTTGCCAGTGTTACAACCAATTAACCAATTCTGATTAGAAAAACTCATCGAGCATCAAATGAAACTGCAA
TTTATTCATATCAGGATTATCAATACCATATTTTTGAAAAAGCCGTTTCTGTAATGAAGGAGAAAACTCA
CCGAGGCAGTTCCATAGGATGGCAAGATCCTGGTATCGGTCTGCGATTCCGACTCGTCCAACATCAATAC
AACCTATTAATTTCCCCTCGTCAAAAATAAGGTTATCAAGTGAGAAATCACCATGAGTGACGACTGAATC
CGGTGAGAATGGCAAAAGTTTATGCATTTCTTTCCAGACTTGTTCAACAGGCCAGCCATTACGCTCGTCA
TCAAAATCACTCGCATCAACCAAACCGTTATTCATTCGTGATTGCGCCTGAGCAAGACGAAATACGCGAT
CGCTGTTAAAAGGACAATTACAAACAGGAATCGAATGCAACCGGCGCAGGAACACTGCCAGCGCATCAAC
AATATTTTCACCTGAATCAGGATATTCTTCTAATACCTGGAATGCTGTTTTTCCGGGGATCGCAGTGGTG
AGTAACCATGCATCATCAGGAGTACGGATAAAATGCTTGATGGTCGGAAGAGGCATAAATTCCGTCAGCC
AGTTTAGTCTGACCATCTCATCTGTAACATCATTGGCAACGCTACCTTTGCCATGTTTCAGAAACAACTC
TGGCGCATCGGGCTTCCCATACAAGCGATAGATTGTCGCACCTGATTGCCCGACATTATCGCGAGCCCAT
TTATACCCATATAAATCAGCATCCATGTTGGAATTTAATCGCGGCCTCGACGTTTCCCGTTGAATATGGC
TCATAACACCCCTTGTATTACTGTTTATGTAAGCAGACAGTTTTATTGTT
